>Addgene plasmid #186936 | px459-Mcm2-2A mutation sgRNA | addgene full sequence | sequence record 368887 | Addgene NGS Result
GAGGGCCTATTTCCCATGATTCCTTCATATTTGCATATACGATACAAGGCTGTTAGAGAGATAATTGGAA
TTAATTTGACTGTAAACACAAAGATATTAGTACAAAATACGTGACGTAGAAAGTAATAATTTCTTGGGTA
GTTTGCAGTTTTAAAATTATGTTTTAAAATGGACTATCATATGCTTACCGTAACTTGAAAGTATTTCGAT
TTCTTGGCTTTATATATCTTGTGGAAAGGACGAAACACCGCATCGAGCTCCGGAATGGGAGTTTTAGAGC
TAGAAATAGCAAGTTAAAATAAGGCTAGTCCGTTATCAACTTGAAAAAGTGGCACCGAGTCGGTGCTTTT
TTGTTTTAGAGCTAGAAATAGCAAGTTAAAATAAGGCTAGTCCGTTTTTAGCGCGTGCGCCAATTCTGCA
GACAAATGGCTCTAGAGGTACCCGTTACATAACTTACGGTAAATGGCCCGCCTGGCTGACCGCCCAACGA
CCCCCGCCCATTGACGTCAATAGTAACGCCAATAGGGACTTTCCATTGACGTCAATGGGTGGAGTATTTA
CGGTAAACTGCCCACTTGGCAGTACATCAAGTGTATCATATGCCAAGTACGCCCCCTATTGACGTCAATG
ACGGTAAATGGCCCGCCTGGCATTGTGCCCAGTACATGACCTTATGGGACTTTCCTACTTGGCAGTACAT
CTACGTATTAGTCATCGCTATTACCATGGTCGAGGTGAGCCCCACGTTCTGCTTCACTCTCCCCATCTCC
CCCCCCTCCCCACCCCCAATTTTGTATTTATTTATTTTTTAATTATTTTGTGCAGCGATGGGGGCGGGGG
GGGGGGGGGGGCGCGCGCCRGGGGGGGGGGGGGGGGGGGGGGGGGGGGGGGGGGSGRGGSGGRGAGGKGC
GGCGGCAGCCAATCAGAGCGGCGCGCTCCGAAAGTTTCCTTTTATGGCGAGGCGGCGGCGGCGGCGGCCC
TATAAAAAGCGAAGCGCGCGGCGGGCGGGAGTCGCTGCGCGCTGCCTTCGCCCCGTGCCCCGCTCCGCCG
CCGCCTCGCGCCGCCCGCCCCGGCTCTGACTGACCGCGTTACTCCCACAGGTGAGCGGGCGGGACGGCCC
TTCTCCTCCGGGCTGTAATTAGCTGAGCAAGAGGTAAGGGTTTAAGGGATGGTTGGTTGGTGGGGTATTA
ATGTTTAATTACCTGGAGCACCTGCCTGAAATCACTTTTTTTCAGGTTGGACCGGTGCCACCATGGACTA
TAAGGACCACGACGGAGACTACAAGGATCATGATATTGATTACAAAGACGATGACGATAAGATGGCCCCA
AAGAAGAAGCGGAAGGTCGGTATCCACGGAGTCCCAGCAGCCGACAAGAAGTACAGCATCGGCCTGGACA
TCGGCACCAACTCTGTGGGCTGGGCCGTGATCACCGACGAGTACAAGGTGCCCAGCAAGAAATTCAAGGT
GCTGGGCAACACCGACCGGCACAGCATCAAGAAGAACCTGATCGGAGCCCTGCTGTTCGACAGCGGCGAA
ACAGCCGAGGCCACCCGGCTGAAGAGAACCGCCAGAAGAAGATACACCAGACGGAAGAACCGGATCTGCT
ATCTGCAAGAGATCTTCAGCAACGAGATGGCCAAGGTGGACGACAGCTTCTTCCACAGACTGGAAGAGTC
CTTCCTGGTGGAAGAGGATAAGAAGCACGAGCGGCACCCCATCTTCGGCAACATCGTGGACGAGGTGGCC
TACCACGAGAAGTACCCCACCATCTACCACCTGAGAAAGAAACTGGTGGACAGCACCGACAAGGCCGACC
TGCGGCTGATCTATCTGGCCCTGGCCCACATGATCAAGTTCCGGGGCCACTTCCTGATCGAGGGCGACCT
GAACCCCGACAACAGCGACGTGGACAAGCTGTTCATCCAGCTGGTGCAGACCTACAACCAGCTGTTCGAG
GAAAACCCCATCAACGCCAGCGGCGTGGACGCCAAGGCCATCCTGTCTGCCAGACTGAGCAAGAGCAGAC
GGCTGGAAAATCTGATCGCCCAGCTGCCCGGCGAGAAGAAGAATGGCCTGTTCGGAAACCTGATTGCCCT
GAGCCTGGGCCTGACCCCCAACTTCAAGAGCAACTTCGACCTGGCCGAGGATGCCAAACTGCAGCTGAGC
AAGGACACCTACGACGACGACCTGGACAACCTGCTGGCCCAGATCGGCGACCAGTACGCCGACCTGTTTC
TGGCCGCCAAGAACCTGTCCGACGCCATCCTGCTGAGCGACATCCTGAGAGTGAACACCGAGATCACCAA
GGCCCCCCTGAGCGCCTCTATGATCAAGAGATACGACGAGCACCACCAGGACCTGACCCTGCTGAAAGCT
CTCGTGCGGCAGCAGCTGCCTGAGAAGTACAAAGAGATTTTCTTCGACCAGAGCAAGAACGGCTACGCCG
GCTACATTGACGGCGGAGCCAGCCAGGAAGAGTTCTACAAGTTCATCAAGCCCATCCTGGAAAAGATGGA
CGGCACCGAGGAACTGCTCGTGAAGCTGAACAGAGAGGACCTGCTGCGGAAGCAGCGGACCTTCGACAAC
GGCAGCATCCCCCACCAGATCCACCTGGGAGAGCTGCACGCCATTCTGCGGCGGCAGGAAGATTTTTACC
CATTCCTGAAGGACAACCGGGAAAAGATCGAGAAGATCCTGACCTTCCGCATCCCCTACTACGTGGGCCC
TCTGGCCAGGGGAAACAGCAGATTCGCCTGGATGACCAGAAAGAGCGAGGAAACCATCACCCCCTGGAAC
TTCGAGGAAGTGGTGGACAAGGGCGCTTCCGCCCAGAGCTTCATCGAGCGGATGACCAACTTCGATAAGA
ACCTGCCCAACGAGAAGGTGCTGCCCAAGCACAGCCTGCTGTACGAGTACTTCACCGTGTATAACGAGCT
GACCAAAGTGAAATACGTGACCGAGGGAATGAGAAAGCCCGCCTTCCTGAGCGGCGAGCAGAAAAAGGCC
ATCGTGGACCTGCTGTTCAAGACCAACCGGAAAGTGACCGTGAAGCAGCTGAAAGAGGACTACTTCAAGA
AAATCGAGTGCTTCGACTCCGTGGAAATCTCCGGCGTGGAAGATCGGTTCAACGCCTCCCTGGGCACATA
CCACGATCTGCTGAAAATTATCAAGGACAAGGACTTCCTGGACAATGAGGAAAACGAGGACATTCTGGAA
GATATCGTGCTGACCCTGACACTGTTTGAGGACAGAGAGATGATCGAGGAACGGCTGAAAACCTATGCCC
ACCTGTTCGACGACAAAGTGATGAAGCAGCTGAAGCGGCGGAGATACACCGGCTGGGGCAGGCTGAGCCG
GAAGCTGATCAACGGCATCCGGGACAAGCAGTCCGGCAAGACAATCCTGGATTTCCTGAAGTCCGACGGC
TTCGCCAACAGAAACTTCATGCAGCTGATCCACGACGACAGCCTGACCTTTAAAGAGGACATCCAGAAAG
CCCAGGTGTCCGGCCAGGGCGATAGCCTGCACGAGCACATTGCCAATCTGGCCGGCAGCCCCGCCATTAA
GAAGGGCATCCTGCAGACAGTGAAGGTGGTGGACGAGCTCGTGAAAGTGATGGGCCGGCACAAGCCCGAG
AACATCGTGATCGAAATGGCCAGAGAGAACCAGACCACCCAGAAGGGACAGAAGAACAGCCGCGAGAGAA
TGAAGCGGATCGAAGAGGGCATCAAAGAGCTGGGCAGCCAGATCCTGAAAGAACACCCCGTGGAAAACAC
CCAGCTGCAGAACGAGAAGCTGTACCTGTACTACCTGCAGAATGGGCGGGATATGTACGTGGACCAGGAA
CTGGACATCAACCGGCTGTCCGACTACGATGTGGACCATATCGTGCCTCAGAGCTTTCTGAAGGACGACT
CCATCGACAACAAGGTGCTGACCAGAAGCGACAAGAACCGGGGCAAGAGCGACAACGTGCCCTCCGAAGA
GGTCGTGAAGAAGATGAAGAACTACTGGCGGCAGCTGCTGAACGCCAAGCTGATTACCCAGAGAAAGTTC
GACAATCTGACCAAGGCCGAGAGAGGCGGCCTGAGCGAACTGGATAAGGCCGGCTTCATCAAGAGACAGC
TGGTGGAAACCCGGCAGATCACAAAGCACGTGGCACAGATCCTGGACTCCCGGATGAACACTAAGTACGA
CGAGAATGACAAGCTGATCCGGGAAGTGAAAGTGATCACCCTGAAGTCCAAGCTGGTGTCCGATTTCCGG
AAGGATTTCCAGTTTTACAAAGTGCGCGAGATCAACAACTACCACCACGCCCACGACGCCTACCTGAACG
CCGTCGTGGGAACCGCCCTGATCAAAAAGTACCCTAAGCTGGAAAGCGAGTTCGTGTACGGCGACTACAA
GGTGTACGACGTGCGGAAGATGATCGCCAAGAGCGAGCAGGAAATCGGCAAGGCTACCGCCAAGTACTTC
TTCTACAGCAACATCATGAACTTTTTCAAGACCGAGATTACCCTGGCCAACGGCGAGATCCGGAAGCGGC
CTCTGATCGAGACAAACGGCGAAACCGGGGAGATCGTGTGGGATAAGGGCCGGGATTTTGCCACCGTGCG
GAAAGTGCTGAGCATGCCCCAAGTGAATATCGTGAAAAAGACCGAGGTGCAGACAGGCGGCTTCAGCAAA
GAGTCTATCCTGCCCAAGAGGAACAGCGATAAGCTGATCGCCAGAAAGAAGGACTGGGACCCTAAGAAGT
ACGGCGGCTTCGACAGCCCCACCGTGGCCTATTCTGTGCTGGTGGTGGCCAAAGTGGAAAAGGGCAAGTC
CAAGAAACTGAAGAGTGTGAAAGAGCTGCTGGGGATCACCATCATGGAAAGAAGCAGCTTCGAGAAGAAT
CCCATCGACTTTCTGGAAGCCAAGGGCTACAAAGAAGTGAAAAAGGACCTGATCATCAAGCTGCCTAAGT
ACTCCCTGTTCGAGCTGGAAAACGGCCGGAAGAGAATGCTGGCCTCTGCCGGCGAACTGCAGAAGGGAAA
CGAACTGGCCCTGCCCTCCAAATATGTGAACTTCCTGTACCTGGCCAGCCACTATGAGAAGCTGAAGGGC
TCCCCCGAGGATAATGAGCAGAAACAGCTGTTTGTGGAACAGCACAAGCACTACCTGGACGAGATCATCG
AGCAGATCAGCGAGTTCTCCAAGAGAGTGATCCTGGCCGACGCTAATCTGGACAAAGTGCTGTCCGCCTA
CAACAAGCACCGGGATAAGCCCATCAGAGAGCAGGCCGAGAATATCATCCACCTGTTTACCCTGACCAAT
CTGGGAGCCCCTGCCGCCTTCAAGTACTTTGACACCACCATCGACCGGAAGAGGTACACCAGCACCAAAG
AGGTGCTGGACGCCACCCTGATCCACCAGAGCATCACCGGCCTGTACGAGACACGGATCGACCTGTCTCA
GCTGGGAGGCGACAAAAGGCCGGCGGCCACGAAAAAGGCCGGCCAGGCAAAAAAGAAAAAGGAATTCGGC
AGTGGAGAGGGCAGAGGAAGTCTGCTAACATGCGGTGACGTCGAGGAGAATCCTGGCCCAATGACCGAGT
ACAAGCCCACGGTGCGCCTCGCCACCCGCGACGACGTCCCCAGGGCCGTACGCACCCTCGCCGCCGCGTT
CGCCGACTACCCCGCCACGCGCCACACCGTCGATCCGGACCGCCACATCGAGCGGGTCACCGAGCTGCAA
GAACTCTTCCTCACGCGCGTCGGGCTCGACATCGGCAAGGTGTGGGTCGCGGACGACGGCGCCGCGGTGG
CGGTCTGGACCACGCCGGAGAGCGTCGAAGCGGGGGCGGTGTTCGCCGAGATCGGCCCGCGCATGGCCGA
GTTGAGCGGTTCCCGGCTGGCCGCGCAGCAACAGATGGAAGGCCTCCTGGCGCCGCACCGGCCCAAGGAG
CCCGCGTGGTTCCTGGCCACCGTCGGAGTCTCGCCCGACCACCAGGGCAAGGGTCTGGGCAGCGCCGTCG
TGCTCCCCGGAGTGGAGGCGGCCGAGCGCGCCGGGGTGCCCGCCTTCCTGGAGACCTCCGCGCCCCGCAA
CCTCCCCTTCTACGAGCGGCTCGGCTTCACCGTCACCGCCGACGTCGAGGTGCCCGAAGGACCGCGCACC
TGGTGCATGACCCGCAAGCCCGGTGCCTGAGAATTCTAACTAGAGCTCGCTGATCAGCCTCGACTGTGCC
TTCTAGTTGCCAGCCATCTGTTGTTTGCCCCTCCCCCGTGCCTTCCTTGACCCTGGAAGGTGCCACTCCC
ACTGTCCTTTCCTAATAAAATGAGGAAATTGCATCGCATTGTCTGAGTAGGTGTCATTCTATTCTGGGGG
GTGGGGTGGGGCAGGACAGCAAGGGGGAGGATTGGGAAGAGAATAGCAGGCATGCTGGGGAGCGGCCGCA
GGAACCCCTAGTGATGGAGTTGGCCACTCCCTCTCTGCGCGCTCGCTCGCTCACTGAGGCCGGGCGACCA
AAGGTCGCCCGACGCCCGGGCTTTGCCCGGGCGGCCTCAGTGAGCGAGCGAGCGCGCAGCTGCCTGCAGG
GGCGCCTGATGCGGTATTTTCTCCTTACGCATCTGTGCGGTATTTCACACCGCATA
[95 nt withheld, positions 6637-6731]
T
[46 nt withheld, positions 6733-6778]
C
[141 nt withheld, positions 6780-6920]
CCTTTGACGTTGGAGTCCACGTTCTTT
[37 nt withheld, positions 6948-6984]
ACTCTATCTCGGGCTATTCTTTTGATTTATAAGGGATTTTGCCGATTTCGGTCTATTGGTTAAAAAATGA
GCTGATTTAACAAAAATTTAACGCGAATTTTAACAAAATATTAACGTTTACAATTTTATGGTGCACTCTC
AGTACAATCTGCTCTGATGCCGCATAGTTAAGCCAGCCCCGACACCCGCCAACACCCGCTGACGCGCCCT
GACGGGCTTGTCTGCTCCCGGCATCCGCTTACAGACAAGCTGTGACCGTCTCCGGGAGCTGCATGTGTCA
GAGGTTTTCACCGTCATCACCGAAACGCGCGAGACGAAAGGGCCTCGTGATACGCCTATTTTTATAGGTT
AATGTCATGATAATAATGGTTTCTTAGACGTCAGGTGGCACTTTTCGGGGAAATGTGCGCGGAACCCCTA
TTTGTTTATTTTTCTAAATACATTCAAATATGTATCCGCTCATGAGACAATAACCCTGATAAATGCTTCA
ATAATATTGAAAAAGGAAGAGTATGAGTATTCAACATTTCCGTGTCGCCCTTATTCCCTTTTTTGCGGCA
TTTTGCCTTCCTGTTTTTGCTCACCCAGAAACGCTGGTGAAAGTAAAAGATGCTGAAGATCAGTTGGGTG
CACGAGTGGGTTACATCGAACTGGATCTCAACAGCGGTAAGATCCTTGAGAGTTTTCGCCCCGAAGAACG
TTTTCCAATGATGAGCACTTTTAAAGTTCTGCTATGTGGCGCGGTATTATCCCGTATTGACGCCGGGCAA
GAGCAACTCGGTCGCCGCATACACTATTCTCAGAATGACTTGGTTGAGTACTCACCAGTCACAGAAAAGC
ATCTTACGGATGGCATGACAGTAAGAGAATTATGCAGTGCTGCCATAACCATGAGTGATAACACTGCGGC
CAACTTACTTCTGACAACGATCGGAGGACCGAAGGAGCTAACCGCTTTTTTGCACAACATGGGGGATCAT
GTAACTCGCCTTGATCGTTGGGAACCGGAGCTGAATGAAGCCATACCAAACGACGAGCGTGACACCACGA
TGCCTGTAGCAATGGCAACAACGTTGCGCAAACTATTAACTGGCGAACTACTTACTCTAGCTTCCCGGCA
ACAATTAATAGACTGGATGGAGGCGGATAAAGTTGCAGGACCACTTCTGCGCTCGGCCCTTCCGGCTGGC
TGGTTTATTGCTGATAAATCTGGAGCCGGTGAGCGTGGAAGCCGCGGTATCATTGCAGCACTGGGGCCAG
ATGGTAAGCCCTCCCGTATCGTAGTTATCTACACGACGGGGAGTCAGGCAACTATGGATGAACGAAATAG
ACAGATCGCTGAGATAGGTGCCTCACTGATTAAGCATTGGTAACTGTCAGACCAAGTTTACTCATATATA
CTTTAGATTGATTTAAAACTTCATTTTTAATTTAAAAGGATCTAGGTGAAGATCCTTTTTGATAATCTCA
TGACCAAAATCCCTTAACGTGAGTTTTCGTTCCACTGAGCGTCAGACCCCGTAGAAAAGATCAAAGGATC
TTCTTGAGATCCTTTTTTTCTGCGCGTAATCTGCTGCTTGCAAACAAAAAAACCACCGCTACCAGCGGTG
GTTTGTTTGCCGGATCAAGAGCTACCAACTCTTTTTCCGAAGGTAACTGGCTTCAGCAGAGCGCAGATAC
CAAATACTGTTCTTCTAGTGTAGCCGTAGTTAGGCCACCACTTCAAGAACTCTGTAGCACCGCCTACATA
CCTCGCTCTGCTAATCCTGTTACCAGTGGCTGCTGCCAGTGGCGATAAGTCGTGTCTTACCGGGTTGGAC
TCAAGACGATAGTTACCGGATAAGGCGCAGCGGTCGGGCTGAACGGGGGGTTCGTGCACACAGCCCAGCT
TGGAGCGAACGACCTACACCGAACTGAGATACCTACAGCGTGAGCTATGAGAAAGCGCCACGCTTCCCGA
AGGGAGAAAGGCGGACAGGTATCCGGTAAGCGGCAGGGTCGGAACAGGAGAGCGCACGAGGGAGCTTCCA
GGGGGAAACGCCTGGTATCTTTATAGTCCTGTCGGGTTTCGCCACCTCTGACTTGAGCGTCGATTTTTGT
GATGCTCGTCAGGGGGGCGGAGCCTATGGAAAAACGCCAGCAACGCGGCCTTTTTACGGTTCCTGGCCTT
TTGCTGGCCTTTTGCTCACATGT
Features (pLannotate 1.2.2; 19 found; start..end, strand, type, name):
      1..241     +  promoter       U6 promoter: RNA polymerase III promoter for human U6 snRNA
    271..346     +  misc_RNA       gRNA scaffold: guide RNA scaffold for the Streptococcus pyogenes CRISPR/Cas9 system
    353..396     +  misc_RNA       gRNA scaffold (fragment): guide RNA scaffold for the Streptococcus pyogenes CRISPR/Cas9 system
    443..728     +  enhancer       CMV enhancer: human cytomegalovirus immediate early enhancer; contains an 18-bp deletion relative to the standard CMV enhancer
    730..1007    +  promoter       chicken β-actin promoter: No description available
   1008..1235    +  intron         hybrid intron: hybrid between chicken β-actin (CBA) and minute virus of mice (MMV) introns (Gray et al., 2011)
   1373..2974    +  CDS            Cas9(N): N-terminal portion of Streptococcus pyogenes Cas9 (Zetsche et al., 2015)
   2975..5473    +  CDS            Cas9(C): C-terminal portion of Streptococcus pyogenes Cas9 (Zetsche et al., 2015)
   5474..5521    +  CDS            nucleoplasmin NLS: bipartite nuclear localization signal from nucleoplasmin
   5591..6190    +  CDS            PuroR (fragment): puromycin N-acetyltransferase; pac from Streptomyces; confers resistance to puromycin
   6224..6335    +  polyA_signal   bGH poly(A) signal: bovine growth hormone polyadenylation signal
   6440..6580    +  repeat_region  AAV2 ITR: inverted terminal repeat of adeno-associated virus serotype 2 inverted
   6585..6636    -  misc_feature   bom (fragment): basis of mobility region from pBR322
   6655..7110    +  rep_origin     f1 ori (sequence partly withheld): f1 bacteriophage origin of replication; arrow indicates direction of (+) strand synthesis
   7111..7160    -  misc_feature   bom (fragment): basis of mobility region from pBR322
   7262..7297    -  CDS            rop (fragment): Rop protein, which maintains plasmids at low copy number; rop
   7392..7496    +  promoter       AmpR promoter: bla
   7497..8357    +  CDS            AmpR: β-lactamase; bla; confers resistance to ampicillin, carbenicillin, and related antibiotics
   8528..9116    +  rep_origin     ori: high-copy-number ColE1/pMB1/pBR322/pUC origin of replication
