[The description below was written by a language model from this plasmid's Addgene catalogue record and pLannotate feature annotations shown in this document.]
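Description:
px459-Mcm2-2A mutation sgRNA is an all-in-one CRISPR/Cas9 plasmid for mammalian cells, built on the px459 backbone and intended for editing the mouse Mcm2 gene. It is propagated in E. coli through a high-copy ColE1/pUC-type origin with ampicillin selection (AmpR under its own promoter). It also carries an f1 phage origin. The annotation additionally picks up small bom and rop fragments and a single AAV2 ITR. These are backbone remnants, not functional viral or mobilization elements.

The plasmid contains two expression units. In the first, a human U6 RNA polymerase III promoter drives a guide RNA made of a 20-nt spacer against mouse Mcm2, cloned via BbsI sites, fused to the Streptococcus pyogenes gRNA scaffold. A partial second scaffold fragment is annotated just downstream. In the second unit, a hybrid promoter (CMV enhancer, chicken β-actin promoter and a hybrid intron) drives S. pyogenes Cas9. The annotation tool labels Cas9 as contiguous N- and C-terminal portions, which together form the full coding sequence, and it is followed by a nucleoplasmin nuclear localization signal. A puromycin N-acetyltransferase coding sequence lies downstream of Cas9 in the same transcription unit, which ends with the bGH polyadenylation signal. The linker between Cas9 and PuroR is not annotated. Transfected cells can thus be enriched with puromycin.

According to the record, the guide is used to introduce mutations at Y81 and Y90 of Mcm2 (the "2A" mutant). No repair template is part of this plasmid. The sequenced record is 9,177 nt, slightly shorter than the 9,194 bp listed in the catalogue.
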