Addgene plasmid #186936: px459-Mcm2-2A mutation sgRNA
Purpose: sgRNA used for genetic mutation at Y81 and Y90 of Mcm2
Depositing lab: Zhiguo Zhang. Publication: Stable inheritance of H3.3-containing nucleosomes during mitotic cell divisions. Xu X, Duan S, Hua X, Li Z, He R, Zhaang Z. Nat Commun. 2022 May 6;13(1):2514. doi: 10.1038/s41467-022-30298-4. PubMed 35523900.
Backbone
  Vector backbone: px459
  Backbone size w/o insert (bp): 9174
  Total vector size (bp): 9194
  Vector type: Mammalian Expression, Mouse Targeting, CRISPR
  Selectable markers: Puromycin
Growth in bacteria
  Bacterial resistance: Ampicillin, 100 μg/mL
  Growth temperature: 37°C
  Growth strain: DH5alpha
  Copy number: Unknown
Gene/Insert
  Gene/Insert name: Mcm2-2A mutation sgRNA
  gRNA/shRNA sequence: CATCGAGCTCCGGAATGGGA
  Species: M. musculus (mouse)
  Entrez Gene: Mcm2 (a.k.a. AA959861, AW476101, BM28, CDCL1, Mcmd2, mKIAA0030)
  Promoter: U6
  Cloning method: Restriction Enzyme; 5′ cloning site BbsI (not destroyed); 3′ cloning site BbsI (not destroyed)
  Sequencing primers: 5′ TTTATGGCGAGGCGGCGG
Terms and licenses: Academic/Nonprofit Terms; Industry Terms: Not Available to Industry
How to cite: px459-Mcm2-2A mutation sgRNA was a gift from Zhiguo Zhang (Addgene plasmid # 186936 ; http://n2t.net/addgene:186936 ; RRID:Addgene_186936)
